Addgene plasmid #40018: EKAR2G_design2_mTFP_227_Venus_229
Depositing lab: Olivier Pertz. Depositing organization: University of Basel. Publication: A Versatile Toolkit to Produce Sensitive FRET Biosensors to Visualize Signaling in Time and Space. Fritz RD, Letzelter M, Reimann A, Martin K, Fusco L, Ritsma L, Ponsioen B, Fluri E, Schulte-Merker S, van Rheenen J, Pertz O. Sci Signal. 2013 Jul 23;6(285):rs12. doi: 10.1126/scisignal.2004135. PubMed 23882122.
Backbone
  Vector backbone: pTriEx4
  Backbone manufacturer: Novagen
  Backbone size w/o insert (bp): 4900
  Total vector size (bp): 6900
  Vector type: Mammalian Expression, Bacterial Expression, Insect Expression
Growth in bacteria
  Bacterial resistance: Ampicillin, 100 μg/mL
  Growth temperature: 37°C
  Growth strain: Top10
  Copy number: High Copy
Gene/Insert
  Gene/Insert name: Erk activity reporter
  Species: Synthetic
  Insert size (bp): 1994
  Promoter: CMV
  Tag / fusion protein: His-Myc (N terminal on insert)
  Cloning method: Restriction Enzyme; 5′ cloning site PacI (not destroyed); 3′ cloning site XhoI (not destroyed)
  Sequencing primers: 5′ ctggttattgtgctgtctc; 3′ tcagtggtatttgtga
Resource information
  A portion of this plasmid was derived from a plasmid made by: Karel Svoboda, Janelia Farm Research Campus, Howard Hughes Medical Institute, Ashburn
Terms and licenses: Academic/Nonprofit Terms; Industry Terms: Not Available to Industry
Depositor comments: A genetically encoded fluorescent sensor of ERK activity. 2008. PNAS 205(49)
How to cite: EKAR2G_design2_mTFP_227_Venus_229 was a gift from Olivier Pertz (Addgene plasmid # 40018 ; http://n2t.net/addgene:40018 ; RRID:Addgene_40018)
