[The description below was written by a language model from this plasmid's Addgene catalogue record.]
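Description:
EKAR2G_design2_mTFP_227_Venus_229 is a roughly 6.9 kb expression plasmid built on the Novagen pTriEx4 backbone (about 4.9 kb), a multi-host vector catalogued for expression in mammalian, bacterial and insect cells. It is maintained in E. coli as a high-copy plasmid under ampicillin selection. No feature table accompanies the record, so the origin of replication and the other backbone elements are not itemised. The only promoter listed is CMV, which would drive expression in mammalian cells.

The payload is a synthetic insert of about 2 kb, cloned between PacI and XhoI sites that were both preserved. It encodes a genetically encoded ERK activity reporter with an N-terminal His-Myc tag for detection or purification. The construct name indicates a second-generation EKAR sensor ("design 2") pairing mTFP as FRET donor with Venus as acceptor. The numbers 227 and 229 probably designate the particular variants of each fluorescent protein used, such as circular permutants or truncations, but the record does not define them. Sensors of this class generally place a kinase substrate sequence and a phospho-binding domain between the two fluorophores. Phosphorylation by ERK then changes the sensor's conformation and its FRET efficiency, although the internal architecture is not detailed here.

Part of the plasmid derives from an earlier published EKAR sensor. The construct belongs to a toolkit for optimising FRET biosensor sensitivity by varying fluorophore geometry. Its typical use is live-cell ratiometric imaging of ERK signalling dynamics in space and time.
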