>Addgene plasmid #40018 | EKAR2G_design2_mTFP_227_Venus_229 | depositor partial sequence | sequence record 50952 | Biosensor
CCATGGCACACCATCACCACCATCACGGGAGCGGGGAGCAGAAACTAATATCAGAGGAGGATCTTGGCTC
AGGAACCGGTAGATCTGGGCACATGGCGGACGAGGAGAAGCTGCCGCCCGGCTGGGAGAAGCGCATGAGC
CGCAGCTCAGGCCGAGTGTACTACTTCAACCACATCACTAACGCCAGCCAGTGGGAGCGGCCCAGCGGCA
ACAGCAGCAGTGGTGGCAAAAACGGGCAGGGGGAGCCTGCCAGGAAGCTGCGCATTCTGCAGTCGACTAG
GGAGCAAGGGCTTGTGGGATCCTCCACCGACGGCATGGACGAGCTGTACAAGGGTGCTAGCGGAGGAATG
GTGAGCAAGGGCGAGGAGACCACAATGGGCGTAATCAAGCCCGACATGAAGATCAAGCTGAAGATGGAGG
GCAACGTGAATGGCCACGCCTTCGTGATCGAGGGCGAGGGCGAGGGCAAGCCCTACGACGGCACCAACAC
CATCAACCTGGAGGTGAAGGAGGGAGCCCCCCTGCCCTTCTCCTACGACATTCTGACCACCGCGTTCGCC
TACGGCAACAGGGCCTTCACCAAGTACCCCGACGACATCCCCAACTACTTCAAGCAGTCCTTCCCCGAGG
GCTACTCTTGGGAGCGCACCATGACCTTCGAGGACAAGGGCATCGTGAAGGTGAAGTCCGACATCTCCAT
GGAGGAGGACTCCTTCATCTACGAGATACACCTCAAGGGCGAGAACTTCCCCCCCAACGGCCCCGTGATG
CAGAAGAAGACCACCGGCTGGGACGCCTCCACCGAGAGGATGTACGTGCGCGACGGCGTGCTGAAGGGCG
ACGTCAAGCACAAGCTGCTGCTGGAGGGCGGCGGCCACCACCGCGTTGACTTCAAGACCATCTACAGGGC
CAAGAAGGCGGTGAAGCTGCCCGACTATCACTTTGTGGACCACCGCATCGAGATCCTGAACCACGACAAG
GACTACAACAAGGTGACCGTTTACGAGAGCGCCGTGGCCCGCAACTCCGGAACTTCTGGTTCTGGTAAAC
CTGGTTCTGGTGAAGGTTCTACTAAAGCGGCCGCCATGATCACTCTCGGCATGGACGAGCTGTACAAGGG
TGGCAGCGGTGGCATGGTGAGCAAGGGCGAGGAGCTGTTCACCGGGGTGGTGCCCATCCTGGTCGAGCTG
GACGGCGACGTAAACGGCCACAAGTTCAGCGTGTCCGGCGAGGGCGAGGGCGATGCCACCTACGGCAAGC
TGACCCTGAAGCTGATCTGCACCACCGGCAAGCTGCCCGTGCCCTGGCCCACCCTCGTGACCACCCTGGG
CTACGGCCTGATGTGCTTCGCCCGCTACCCCGACCACATGAAGCAGCACGACTTCTTCAAGTCCGCCATG
CCCGAAGGCTACGTCCAGGAGCGCACCATCTTCTTCAAGGACGACGGCAACTACAAGACCCGCGCCGAGG
TGAAGTTCGAGGGCGACACCCTGGTGAACCGCATCGAGCTGAAGGGCATCGACTTCAAGGAGGACGGCAA
CATCCTGGGGCACAAGCTGGAGTACAACTACAACAGCCACAACGTCTATATCACCGCCGACAAGCAGAAG
AACGGCATCAAGGCCAACTTCAAGATCCGCCACAACATCGAGGACGGCGGCGTGCAGCTCGCCGACCACT
ACCAGCAGAACACCCCCATCGGCGACGGCCCCGTGCTGCTGCCCGACAACCACTACCTGAGCTACCAGTC
CGCCCTGAGCAAAGACCCCAACGAGAAGCGCGATCACATGGTCCTGCTGGAGTTCGTGACCGCCGCCGGG
GGTACCGCTGACCAACTGACTGAAGAGTGGTCGACGGTACAGCGGACCGCGCCTGACGTACCACGTACAC
CAGTAGGAAAGGCAAAGCTTTCATTCCAATTCCCGCGGGCGCGGGATATCCTTCAAAAAAAACTTGAAGA
ACTTGAACTTGACGAATGAGATATCTGACTCGAG
