>Addgene plasmid #40018 | EKAR2G_design2_mTFP_227_Venus_229 | addgene partial sequence | sequence record 54713 | pTriExUP 5'-GGTTATTGTGCTGTCTCATCA-3'
ATACGACTCACTATAGGGGAATTGTGAGCGGATAACAATTCCCCGGAGTTAATCCGGGACCTTTAATTCA
ACCCAACACAATATATTATAGTTAAATAAGAATTATTATCAAATCATTTGTATATTAATTAAAATACTAT
ACTGTAAATTACATTTTATTTACAATCAAAGGAGATATACCATGGCACACCATCACCACCATCACGGGAG
CGGGGAGCAGAAACTAATATCAGAGGAGGATCTTGGCTCAGGAACCGGTAGATCTGGGCACATGGCGGAC
GAGGAGAAGCTGCCGCCCGGCTGGGAGAAGCGCATGAGCCGCAGCTCAGGCCGAGTGTACTACTTCAACC
ACATCACTAACGCCAGCCAGTGGGAGCGGCCCAGCGGCAACAGCAGCAGTGGTGGCAAAAACGGGCAGGG
GGAGCCTGCCAGGAAGCTGCGCATTCTGCAGTCGACTAGGGAGCAAGGGCTTGTGGGATCCTCCACCGAC
GGCATGGACGAGCTGTACAAGGGTGCTAGCGGAGGAATGGTGAGCAAGGGCGAGGAGACCACAATGGGCG
TAATCAAGCCCGACATGAAGATCAAGCTGAAGATGGAGGGCAACGTGAATGGCCACGCCTTCGTGATCGA
GGGCGAGGGCGAGGGCAAGCCCTACGACGGCACCAACACCATCAACCTGGAGGTGAAGGAGGGAGCCCCC
CTGCCCTTCTCCTACGACATTCTGACCACCGCGTTCGCCTACGGCAACAGGGCCTTCACCAAGTACCCCG
ACGACATCCCCAACTACTTCAAGCAGTCCTTCCCCGAGGGCTACTCTTGGGAGCGCACCATGACCTTCGA
GGACAAGGGCATCGTGAAGGTGAAGTCCGACATCTCCATGGAGGAGGACTCCTTCATCTACGAGATACAC
