>Addgene plasmid #40018 | EKAR2G_design2_mTFP_227_Venus_229 | addgene partial sequence | sequence record 54822 | pTriExDOWN 5'-TCGATCTCAGTGGTATTTGTG-3'
CCTTCTGATAGGCAGCCTGCACCTGAGGTTAATCACTTAGTGATGGTGATGGTGATGGTGGTGCTCGAGT
CAGATATCTCATTCGTCAAGTTCAAGTTCTTCAAGTTTTTTTTGAAGGATATCCCGCGCCCGCGGGAATT
GGAATGAAAGCTTTGCCTTTCCTACTGGTGTACGTGGTACGTCAGGCGCGGTCCGCTGTACCGTCGACCA
CTCTTCAGTCAGTTGGTCAGCGGTACCCCCGGCGGCGGTCACGAACTCCAGCAGGACCATGTGATCGCGC
TTCTCGTTGGGGTCTTTGCTCAGGGCGGACTGGTAGCTCAGGTAGTGGTTGTCGGGCAGCAGCACGGGGC
CGTCGCCGATGGGGGTGTTCTGCTGGTAGTGGTCGGCGAGCTGCACGCCGCCGTCCTCGATGTTGTGGCG
GATCTTGAAGTTGGCCTTGATGCCGTTCTTCTGCTTGTCGGCGGTGATATAGACGTTGTGGCTGTTGTAG
TTGTACTCCAGCTTGTGCCCCAGGATGTTGCCGTCCTCCTTGAAGTCGATGCCCTTCAGCTCGATGCGGT
TCACCAGGGTGTCGCCCTCGAACTTCACCTCGGCGCGGGTCTTGTAGTTGCCGTCGTCCTTGAAGAAGAT
GGTGCGCTCCTGGACGTAGCCTTCGGGCATGGCGGACTTGAAGAAGTCGTGCTGCTTCATGTGGTCGGGG
TAGCGGGCGAAGCACATCAGGCCGTAGCCCAGGGTGGTCACGAGGGTGGGCCAGGGCACGGGCAGCTTGC
CGGTGGTGCAGATCAGCTTCAGGGTCAGCTTGCCGTAGGTGGCATCGCCCTCGCCCTCGCCGGACACGCT
GAACTTGTGGCCGTTTACGTCGCCGTCCAGCTCGACCAGGATGGGCACCACCCCGGTGAACAGCTCCTCG
CCCTTGCTCACCATGCCACCGCTGCCACC
