>Addgene plasmid #40018 | EKAR2G_design2_mTFP_227_Venus_229 | addgene partial sequence | sequence record 55444 | EGFP-N 5'-CGTCGCCGTCCAGCTCGACCAG-3'
CTCGCCCTTGCTCACCATGCCACCGCTGCCACCCTTGTACAGCTCGTCCATGCCGAGAGTGATCATGGCG
GCCGCTTTAGTAGAACCTTCACCAGAACCAGGTTTACCAGAACCAGAAGTTCCGGAGTTGCGGGCCACGG
CGCTCTCGTAAACGGTCACCTTGTTGTAGTCCTTGTCGTGGTTCAGGATCTCGATGCGGTGGTCCACAAA
GTGATAGTCGGGCAGCTTCACCGCCTTCTTGGCCCTGTAGATGGTCTTGAAGTCAACGCGGTGGTGGCCG
CCGCCCTCCAGCAGCAGCTTGTGCTTGACGTCGCCCTTCAGCACGCCGTCGCGCACGTACATCCTCTCGG
TGGAGGCGTCCCAGCCGGTGGTCTTCTTCTGCATCACGGGGCCGTTGGGGGGGAAGTTCTCGCCCTTGAG
GTGTATCTCGTAGATGAAGGAGTCCTCCTCCATGGAGATGTCGGACTTCACCTTCACGATGCCCTTGTCC
TCGAAGGTCATGGTGCGCTCCCAAGAGTAGCCCTCGGGGAAGGACTGCTTGAAGTAGTTGGGGATGTCGT
CGGGGTACTTGGTGAAGGCCCTGTTGCCGTAGGCGAACGCGGTGGTCAGAATGTCGTAGGAGAAGGGCAG
GGGGGCTCCCTCCTTCACCTCCAGGTTGATGGTGTTGGTGCCGTCGTAGGGCTTGCCCTCGCCCTCGCCC
TCGATCACGAAGGCGTGGCCATTCACGTTGCCCTCCATCTTCAGCTTGATCTTCATGTCGGGCTTGATTA
CGCCCATTGTGGTCTCCTCGCCCTTGCTCACCATTCCTCCGCTAGCACCCTTGTACAGCTCGTCCATGCC
GTCGGTGGAGGATCCCACAAGCCCTTGCTCCCTAGTCGACTGCAGAATGCGCAGCTTCCTGGCAGGCTCC
CCCTGCCCGTTTTTGCCACCACTGCTGCTGT
